>Addgene plasmid #82823 | pDONR223_BRAF_p.A762E | addgene full sequence | sequence record 162305 | Addgene NGS result
CTTTCCTGCGTTATCCCCTGATTCTGTGGATAACCGTATTACCGCCTTTGAGTGAGCTGATACCGCTCGC
CGCAGCCGAACGACCGAGCGCAGCGAGTCAGTGAGCGAGGAAGCGGAAGAGCGCCCAATACGCAAACCGC
CTCTCCCCGCGCGTTGGCCGATTCATTAATGCAGCTGGCACGACAGGTTTCCCGACTGGAAAGCGGGCAG
TGAGCGCAACGCAATTAATACGCGTACCGCTAGCCAGGAAGAGTTTGTAGAAACGCAAAAAGGCCATCCG
TCAGGATGGCCTTCTGCTTAGTTTGATGCCTGGCAGTTTATGGCGGGCGTCCTGCCCGCCACCCTCCGGG
CCGTTGCTTCACAACGTTCAAATCCGCTCCCGGCGGATTTGTCCTACTCAGGAGAGCGTTCACCGACAAA
CAACAGATAAAACGAAAGGCCCAGTCTTCCGACTGAGCCTTTCGTTTTATTTGATGCCTGGCAGTTCCCT
ACTCTCGCGTTAACGCTAGCATGGATGTTTTCCCAGTCACGACGTTGTAAAACGACGGCCAGTCTTAAGC
TCGGGCCCCAAATAATGATTTTATTTTGACTGATAGTGACCTGTTCGTTGCAACAAATTGATGAGCAATG
CTTTTTTATAATGCCAACTTTGTACAAAAAAGTTGGCACCATGGCGGCGCTGAGCGGTGGCGGTGGTGGC
GGCGCGGAGCCGGGCCAGGCTCTGTTCAACGGGGACATGGAGCCCGAGGCCGGCGCCGGCGCCGGCGCCG
CGGCCTCTTCGGCTGCGGACCCTGCCATTCCGGAGGAGGTGTGGAATATCAAACAAATGATTAAGTTGAC
ACAGGAACATATAGAGGCCCTATTGGACAAATTTGGTGGGGAGCATAATCCACCATCAATATATCTGGAG
GCCTATGAAGAATACACCAGCAAGCTAGATGCACTCCAACAAAGAGAACAACAGTTATTGGAATCTCTGG
GGAACGGAACTGATTTTTCTGTTTCTAGCTCTGCATCAATGGATACCGTTACATCTTCTTCCTCTTCTAG
CCTTTCAGTGCTACCTTCATCTCTTTCAGTTTTTCAAAATCCCACAGATGTGGCACGGAGCAACCCCAAG
TCACCACAAAAACCTATCGTTAGAGTCTTCCTGCCCAACAAACAGAGGACAGTGGTACCTGCAAGGTGTG
GAGTTACAGTCCGAGACAGTCTAAAGAAAGCACTGATGATGAGAGGTCTAATCCCAGAGTGCTGTGCTGT
TTACAGAATTCAGGATGGAGAGAAGAAACCAATTGGTTGGGACACTGATATTTCCTGGCTTACTGGAGAA
GAATTGCATGTGGAAGTGTTGGAGAATGTTCCACTTACAACACACAACTTTGTACGAAAAACGTTTTTCA
CCTTAGCATTTTGTGACTTTTGTCGAAAGCTGCTTTTCCAGGGTTTCCGCTGTCAAACATGTGGTTATAA
ATTTCACCAGCGTTGTAGTACAGAAGTTCCACTGATGTGTGTTAATTATGACCAACTTGATTTGCTGTTT
GTCTCCAAGTTCTTTGAACACCACCCAATACCACAGGAAGAGGCGTCCTTAGCAGAGACTGCCCTAACAT
CTGGATCATCCCCTTCCGCACCCGCCTCGGACTCTATTGGGCCCCAAATTCTCACCAGTCCGTCTCCTTC
AAAATCCATTCCAATTCCACAGCCCTTCCGACCAGCAGATGAAGATCATCGAAATCAATTTGGGCAACGA
GACCGATCCTCATCAGCTCCCAATGTGCATATAAACACAATAGAACCTGTCAATATTGATGACTTGATTA
GAGACCAAGGATTTCGTGGTGATGGAGGATCAACCACAGGTTTGTCTGCTACCCCCCCTGCCTCATTACC
TGGCTCACTAACTAACGTGAAAGCCTTACAGAAATCTCCAGGACCTCAGCGAGAAAGGAAGTCATCTTCA
TCCTCAGAAGACAGGAATCGAATGAAAACACTTGGTAGACGGGACTCGAGTGATGATTGGGAGATTCCTG
ATGGGCAGATTACAGTGGGACAAAGAATTGGATCTGGATCATTTGGAACAGTCTACAAGGGAAAGTGGCA
TGGTGATGTGGCAGTGAAAATGTTGAATGTGACAGCACCTACACCTCAGCAGTTACAAGCCTTCAAAAAT
GAAGTAGGAGTACTCAGGAAAACACGACATGTGAATATCCTACTCTTCATGGGCTATTCCACAAAGCCAC
AACTGGCTATTGTTACCCAGTGGTGTGAGGGCTCCAGCTTGTATCACCATCTCCATATCATTGAGACCAA
ATTTGAGATGATCAAACTTATAGATATTGCACGACAGACTGCACAGGGCATGGATTACTTACACGCCAAG
TCAATCATCCACAGAGACCTCAAGAGTAATAATATATTTCTTCATGAAGACCTCACAGTAAAAATAGGTG
ATTTTGGTCTAGCTACAGTGAAATCTCGATGGAGTGGGTCCCATCAGTTTGAACAGTTGTCTGGATCCAT
TTTGTGGATGGCACCAGAAGTCATCAGAATGCAAGATAAAAATCCATACAGCTTTCAGTCAGATGTATAT
GCATTTGGAATTGTTCTGTATGAATTGATGACTGGACAGTTACCTTATTCAAACATCAACAACAGGGACC
AGATAATTTTTATGGTGGGACGAGGATACCTGTCTCCAGATCTCAGTAAGGTACGGAGTAACTGTCCAAA
AGCCATGAAGAGATTAATGGCAGAGTGCCTCAAAAAGAAAAGAGATGAGAGACCACTCTTTCCCCAAATT
CTCGCCTCTATTGAGCTGCTGGCCCGCTCATTGCCAAAAATTCACCGCAGTGCATCAGAACCCTCCTTGA
ATCGGGCTGGTTTCCAAACAGAGGATTTTAGTCTATATGCTTGTGCTTCTCCAAAAACACCCATCCAGGC
AGGGGGATATGGTGAGTTTCCTGTCCACTGATTGCCAACTTTCTTGTACAAAGTTGGCATTATAAGAAAG
CATTGCTTATCAATTTGTTGCAACGAACAGGTCACTATCAGTCAAAATAAAATCATTATTTGCCATCCAG
CTGATATCCCCTATAGTGAGTCGTATTACATGGTCATAGCTGTTTCCTGGCAGCTCTGGCCCGTGTCTCA
AAATCTCTGATGTTACATTGCACAAGATAAAAATATATCATCATGCCTCCTCTAGACCAGCCAGGACAGA
AATGCCTCGACTTCGCTGCTACCCAAGGTTGCCGGGTGACGCACACCGTGGAAACGGATGAAGGCACGAA
CCCAGTGGACATAAGCCTGTTCGGTTCGTAAGCTGTAATGCAAGTAGCGTATGCGCTCACGCAACTGGTC
CAGAACCTTGACCGAACGCAGCGGTGGTAACGGCGCAGTGGCGGTTTTCATGGCTTGTTATGACTGTTTT
TTTGGGGTACAGTCTATGCCTCGGGCATCCAAGCAGCAAGCGCGTTACGCCGTGGGTCGATGTTTGATGT
TATGGAGCAGCAACGATGTTACGCAGCAGGGCAGTCGCCCTAAAACAAAGTTAAACATTATGAGGGAAGC
GGTGATCGCCGAAGTATCGACTCAACTATCAGAGGTAGTTGGCGTCATCGAGCGCCATCTCGAACCGACG
TTGCTGGCCGTACATTTGTACGGCTCCGCAGTGGATGGCGGCCTGAAGCCACACAGTGATATTGATTTGC
TGGTTACGGTGACCGTAAGGCTTGATGAAACAACGCGGCGAGCTTTGATCAACGACCTTTTGGAAACTTC
GGCTTCCCCTGGAGAGAGCGAGATTCTCCGCGCTGTAGAAGTCACCATTGTTGTGCACGACGACATCATT
CCGTGGCGTTATCCAGCTAAGCGCGAACTGCAATTTGGAGAATGGCAGCGCAATGACATTCTTGCAGGTA
TCTTCGAGCCAGCCACGATCGACATTGATCTGGCTATCTTGCTGACAAAAGCAAGAGAACATAGCGTTGC
CTTGGTAGGTCCAGCGGCGGAGGAACTCTTTGATCCGGTTCCTGAACAGGATCTATTTGAGGCGCTAAAT
GAAACCTTAACGCTATGGAACTCGCCGCCCGACTGGGCTGGCGATGAGCGAAATGTAGTGCTTACGTTGT
CCCGCATTTGGTACAGCGCAGTAACCGGCAAAATCGCGCCGAAGGATGTCGCTGCCGACTGGGCAATGGA
GCGCCTGCCGGCCCAGTATCAGCCCGTCATACTTGAAGCTAGACAGGCTTATCTTGGACAAGAAGAAGAT
CGCTTGGCCTCGCGCGCAGATCAGTTGGAAGAATTTGTCCACTACGTGAAAGGCGAGATCACCAAGGTAG
TCGGCAAATAACCCTCGAGCCACCCATGACCAAAATCCCTTAACGTGAGTTACGCGTCGTTCCACTGAGC
GTCAGACCCCGTAGAAAAGATCAAAGGATCTTCTTGAGATCCTTTTTTTCTGCGCGTAATCTGCTGCTTG
CAAACAAAAAAACCACCGCTACCAGCGGTGGTTTGTTTGCCGGATCAAGAGCTACCAACTCTTTTTCCGA
AGGTAACTGGCTTCAGCAGAGCGCAGATACCAAATACTGTTCTTCTAGTGTAGCCGTAGTTAGGCCACCA
CTTCAAGAACTCTGTAGCACCGCCTACATACCTCGCTCTGCTAATCCTGTTACCAGTGGCTGCTGCCAGT
GGCGATAAGTCGTGTCTTACCGGGTTGGACTCAAGACGATAGTTACCGGATAAGGCGCAGCGGTCGGGCT
GAACGGGGGGTTCGTGCACACAGCCCAGCTTGGAGCGAACGACCTACACCGAACTGAGATACCTACAGCG
TGAGCTATGAGAAAGCGCCACGCTTCCCGAAGGGAGAAAGGCGGACAGGTATCCGGTAAGCGGCAGGGTC
GGAACAGGAGAGCGCACGAGGGAGCTTCCAGGGGGAAACGCCTGGTATCTTTATAGTCCTGTCGGGTTTC
GCCACCTCTGACTTGAGCGTCGATTTTTGTGATGCTCGTCAGGGGGGCGGAGCCTATGGAAAAACGCCAG
CAACGCGGCCTTTTTACGGTTCCTGGCCTTTTGCTGGCCTTTTGCTCACATGTT
Features (pLannotate 1.2.2; 12 found; start..end, strand, type, name):
    121..213     +  CDS            lacI (fragment): lac repressor; lacI; The lac repressor binds to the lac operator to inhibit transcription in E. coli. This inhibition can be relieved by adding lactose or isopropyl-β-D-thiogalactopyranoside (IPTG).
    268..295     -  terminator     rrnB T2 terminator: transcription terminator T2 from the E. coli rrnB gene
    427..470     +  terminator     rrnB T1 terminator: Escherichia coli rrnB; transcription terminator T1 from the E. coli rrnB gene
    517..553     -  CDS            lacZα (fragment): LacZα fragment of β-galactosidase; lacZ fragment
    570..665     +  protein_bind   attL3: mutant version of attL; recombination site for the Gateway® LR reaction LR Clonase™
    671..2968    +  CDS            BRAF: BRAF_HUMAN - Also known as BRAF1, RAFB1. Experimental evidence at protein level: Swiss-Prot protein existence level 1. Protein kinase involved in the transduction of mitogenic signals from the cell membrane to the nucleus (Probable). Phosphorylates MAP2K1, and thereby activates the MAP kinase signal transduction pathway (PubMed:21441910, PubMed:29433126). May play a role in the postsynaptic responses of hippocampal neurons (PubMed:1508179). From Homo sapiens (Human).
   2976..3071    -  protein_bind   attL3: mutant version of attL; recombination site for the Gateway® LR reaction LR Clonase™
   3090..3108    -  promoter       T7 promoter: promoter for bacteriophage T7 RNA polymerase
   3298..3321    +  promoter       Pc promoter (fragment): intI1 (promoter lies within the coding sequence); class 1 integron promoter
   3497..3553    +  CDS            GmR (fragment): gentamycin acetyltransferase; aacC1; confers resistance to gentamycin
   3560..4351    +  CDS            SmR: aminoglycoside adenylyltransferase (Murphy, 1985); aadA; confers resistance to spectinomycin and streptomycin
   4444..5032    +  rep_origin     ori: high-copy-number ColE1/pMB1/pBR322/pUC origin of replication
