[The description below was written by a language model from this plasmid's Addgene catalogue record and pLannotate feature annotations shown in this document.]
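Description:
pDONR223_BRAF_p.A762E is a Gateway entry clone built on the Invitrogen pDONR223 backbone and carrying the human BRAF open reading frame (reference transcript NM_004333) with the A762E amino-acid substitution. It is a bacterial propagation plasmid of about 5.1 kb, maintained at high copy through a ColE1/pUC-type origin and selected with spectinomycin via the aadA (SmR) aminoglycoside adenylyltransferase gene. This gene sits downstream of a fragment of the class 1 integron Pc promoter and a residual piece of a gentamicin resistance gene. Short lacI and lacZα fragments are also annotated as backbone remnants. The rrnB T1 and T2 terminators lie upstream of the cloning region, where they help insulate the insert from read-through transcription.

The BRAF coding sequence of roughly 2.3 kb is flanked on both sides by attL recombination sites. The automated annotation labels both as attL3, so the exact attL variant on each side should be treated with caution. These sites allow the ORF to be moved by an LR Clonase reaction into any compatible Gateway destination vector. The record lists no promoter for the insert, so the plasmid is not itself an expression construct. A T7 promoter lies beyond the 3′ attL site and points back toward the insert on the antisense strand. The clone is "closed", meaning a stop codon immediately follows the ORF, so it suits native or N-terminally tagged expression but not C-terminal fusions. BRAF encodes a serine/threonine kinase that phosphorylates MAP2K1 to activate the MAP kinase pathway. This allele belongs to the Target Accelerator Plasmid Collection, assembled for high-throughput functional phenotyping of somatic mutations found in lung cancer.
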