Addgene plasmid #82823: pDONR223_BRAF_p.A762E
Purpose: Gateway Donor vector containing BRAF, part of the Target Accelerator Plasmid Collection.
Depositing lab: Jesse Boehm & Matthew Meyerson & David Root. Depositing organization: Broad Institute. Publication: High-throughput Phenotyping of Lung Cancer Somatic Mutations. Berger AH, Brooks AN, Wu X, Shrestha Y, Chouinard C, Piccioni F, Bagul M, Kamburov A, Imielinski M, Hogstrom L, Zhu C, Yang X, Pantel S, Sakai R, Watson J, Kaplan N, Campbell JD, Singh S, Root DE, Narayan R, Natoli T, Lahr DL, Tirosh I, Tamayo P, Getz G, Wong B, Doench J, Subramanian A, Golub TR, Meyerson M, Boehm JS. Cancer Cell. 2016 Aug 8;30(2):214-28. doi: 10.1016/j.ccell.2016.06.022. Epub 2016 Jul 28. PubMed 27478040.
Backbone
  Vector backbone: pDONR223
  Backbone manufacturer: Invitrogen
  Vector type: Gateway Entry vector
Growth in bacteria
  Bacterial resistance: Spectinomycin, 50 μg/mL
  Growth temperature: 37°C
  Growth strain: DH5alpha
  Copy number: High Copy
Gene/Insert
  Gene/Insert name: BRAF (alt name: NM_004333)
  Species: H. sapiens (human)
  Mutation: A762E
  Entrez Gene: BRAF (a.k.a. B-RAF1, B-raf, BRAF-1, BRAF1, NS7, RAFB1)
  Promoter: None
  Cloning method: Gateway Cloning
  Sequencing primers: 5′ M13pUC-fwd; 3′ M13-Rev
Terms and licenses: Academic/Nonprofit Terms; Industry Terms: Not Available to Industry
Depositor comments: CLOSED (stop codon immediately follows insert)
How to cite: pDONR223_BRAF_p.A762E was a gift from Jesse Boehm & Matthew Meyerson & David Root (Addgene plasmid # 82823 ; http://n2t.net/addgene:82823 ; RRID:Addgene_82823)
