>Addgene plasmid #82823 | pDONR223_BRAF_p.A762E | depositor partial sequence | sequence record 157549 | Insert sequence
ATGGCGGCGCTGAGCGGTGGCGGTGGTGGCGGCGCGGAGCCGGGCCAGGCTCTGTTCAACGGGGACATGG
AGCCCGAGGCCGGCGCCGGCGCCGGCGCCGCGGCCTCTTCGGCTGCGGACCCTGCCATTCCGGAGGAGGT
GTGGAATATCAAACAAATGATTAAGTTGACACAGGAACATATAGAGGCCCTATTGGACAAATTTGGTGGG
GAGCATAATCCACCATCAATATATCTGGAGGCCTATGAAGAATACACCAGCAAGCTAGATGCACTCCAAC
AAAGAGAACAACAGTTATTGGAATCTCTGGGGAACGGAACTGATTTTTCTGTTTCTAGCTCTGCATCAAT
GGATACCGTTACATCTTCTTCCTCTTCTAGCCTTTCAGTGCTACCTTCATCTCTTTCAGTTTTTCAAAAT
CCCACAGATGTGGCACGGAGCAACCCCAAGTCACCACAAAAACCTATCGTTAGAGTCTTCCTGCCCAACA
AACAGAGGACAGTGGTACCTGCAAGGTGTGGAGTTACAGTCCGAGACAGTCTAAAGAAAGCACTGATGAT
GAGAGGTCTAATCCCAGAGTGCTGTGCTGTTTACAGAATTCAGGATGGAGAGAAGAAACCAATTGGTTGG
GACACTGATATTTCCTGGCTTACTGGAGAAGAATTGCATGTGGAAGTGTTGGAGAATGTTCCACTTACAA
CACACAACTTTGTACGAAAAACGTTTTTCACCTTAGCATTTTGTGACTTTTGTCGAAAGCTGCTTTTCCA
GGGTTTCCGCTGTCAAACATGTGGTTATAAATTTCACCAGCGTTGTAGTACAGAAGTTCCACTGATGTGT
GTTAATTATGACCAACTTGATTTGCTGTTTGTCTCCAAGTTCTTTGAACACCACCCAATACCACAGGAAG
AGGCGTCCTTAGCAGAGACTGCCCTAACATCTGGATCATCCCCTTCCGCACCCGCCTCGGACTCTATTGG
GCCCCAAATTCTCACCAGTCCGTCTCCTTCAAAATCCATTCCAATTCCACAGCCCTTCCGACCAGCAGAT
GAAGATCATCGAAATCAATTTGGGCAACGAGACCGATCCTCATCAGCTCCCAATGTGCATATAAACACAA
TAGAACCTGTCAATATTGATGACTTGATTAGAGACCAAGGATTTCGTGGTGATGGAGGATCAACCACAGG
TTTGTCTGCTACCCCCCCTGCCTCATTACCTGGCTCACTAACTAACGTGAAAGCCTTACAGAAATCTCCA
GGACCTCAGCGAGAAAGGAAGTCATCTTCATCCTCAGAAGACAGGAATCGAATGAAAACACTTGGTAGAC
GGGACTCGAGTGATGATTGGGAGATTCCTGATGGGCAGATTACAGTGGGACAAAGAATTGGATCTGGATC
ATTTGGAACAGTCTACAAGGGAAAGTGGCATGGTGATGTGGCAGTGAAAATGTTGAATGTGACAGCACCT
ACACCTCAGCAGTTACAAGCCTTCAAAAATGAAGTAGGAGTACTCAGGAAAACACGACATGTGAATATCC
TACTCTTCATGGGCTATTCCACAAAGCCACAACTGGCTATTGTTACCCAGTGGTGTGAGGGCTCCAGCTT
GTATCACCATCTCCATATCATTGAGACCAAATTTGAGATGATCAAACTTATAGATATTGCACGACAGACT
GCACAGGGCATGGATTACTTACACGCCAAGTCAATCATCCACAGAGACCTCAAGAGTAATAATATATTTC
TTCATGAAGACCTCACAGTAAAAATAGGTGATTTTGGTCTAGCTACAGTGAAATCTCGATGGAGTGGGTC
CCATCAGTTTGAACAGTTGTCTGGATCCATTTTGTGGATGGCACCAGAAGTCATCAGAATGCAAGATAAA
AATCCATACAGCTTTCAGTCAGATGTATATGCATTTGGAATTGTTCTGTATGAATTGATGACTGGACAGT
TACCTTATTCAAACATCAACAACAGGGACCAGATAATTTTTATGGTGGGACGAGGATACCTGTCTCCAGA
TCTCAGTAAGGTACGGAGTAACTGTCCAAAAGCCATGAAGAGATTAATGGCAGAGTGCCTCAAAAAGAAA
AGAGATGAGAGACCACTCTTTCCCCAAATTCTCGCCTCTATTGAGCTGCTGGCCCGCTCATTGCCAAAAA
TTCACCGCAGTGCATCAGAACCCTCCTTGAATCGGGCTGGTTTCCAAACAGAGGATTTTAGTCTATATGC
TTGTGCTTCTCCAAAAACACCCATCCAGGCAGGGGGATATGGTGAGTTTCCTGTCCACTGA
